Addgene plasmid #145231: pGAL4-DBD-EOMESwt-IDR
Purpose: Expresses fusion of GAL4 DNA-binding domain and EOMESwt IDR
Depositing lab: Denes Hnisz. Depositing organization: Max Planck Institute for Molecular Genetics. Publication: Unblending of Transcriptional Condensates in Human Repeat Expansion Disease. Basu S, Mackowiak SD, Niskanen H, Knezevic D, Asimi V, Grosswendt S, Geertsema H, Ali S, Jerkovic I, Ewers H, Mundlos S, Meissner A, Ibrahim DM, Hnisz D. Cell. 2020 May 28;181(5):1062-1079.e30. doi: 10.1016/j.cell.2020.04.018. Epub 2020 May 7. PubMed 32386547.
Backbone
  Vector backbone: pcDNA3.1
  Vector type: Mammalian Expression
Growth in bacteria
  Bacterial resistance: Ampicillin, 100 μg/mL
  Growth temperature: 37°C
  Growth strain: DH5alpha
  Copy number: High Copy
Gene/Insert
  Gene/Insert name: EOMESwt-IDR
  Species: H. sapiens (human)
  Entrez Gene: EOMES (a.k.a. TBR2)
  Cloning method: Restriction Enzyme; 5′ cloning site Unknown (unknown if destroyed)
  Sequencing primers: 5′ agactgatatgcctctaaca; 3′ GAGAAAGGAAGGGAAGAAAGCG
Terms and licenses: Academic/Nonprofit Terms; Industry Terms: Not Available to Industry
How to cite: pGAL4-DBD-EOMESwt-IDR was a gift from Denes Hnisz (Addgene plasmid # 145231 ; http://n2t.net/addgene:145231 ; RRID:Addgene_145231)
