[The description below was written by a language model from this plasmid's Addgene catalogue record and pLannotate feature annotations shown in this document.]
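Description:
pGAL4-DBD-EOMESwt-IDR is a mammalian expression plasmid of about 6.6 kb built on the pcDNA3.1 backbone. It encodes a fusion of the yeast GAL4 DNA-binding domain with the wild-type intrinsically disordered region (IDR) of the human T-box transcription factor EOMES (also called TBR2). In bacteria it replicates from a high-copy ColE1/pUC-type origin and is selected with ampicillin through the β-lactamase gene. An f1 origin is also present. For selection in mammalian cells, the backbone carries a neomycin/kanamycin phosphotransferase gene driven by the SV40 enhancer/early promoter and terminated by an SV40 polyadenylation signal. The small lac, lacI, ble, bom and HIV-1 LTR fragments in the annotation appear to be backbone remnants or partial matches rather than functional modules.

The expression cassette uses the human cytomegalovirus immediate-early enhancer and promoter. These are followed by a T7 promoter, the truncated GAL4 DNA-binding domain coding sequence and, directly joined to it, an EOMES fragment of roughly 740 bp. A reverse-oriented SP6 promoter and the bovine growth hormone polyadenylation signal lie downstream. No additional epitope tag or fluorescent reporter is annotated.

Fusing the EOMES IDR to the GAL4 domain tethers it to GAL4 binding (UAS) sites. This is the standard arrangement for testing the transactivation capacity of a protein region when the plasmid is co-transfected with a UAS-driven reporter, although the record does not name a specific assay. The "wt" label suggests it serves as the wild-type reference for variant IDR constructs. This fits the associated study of transcriptional condensates in human repeat expansion disease.
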