Features (pLannotate 1.2.2; 22 found; start..end, strand, type, name):
      1..105     -  promoter       AmpR promoter: bla
    164..216     -  misc_feature   bom (fragment): basis of mobility region from pBR322
    371..750     +  enhancer       CMV enhancer: human cytomegalovirus immediate early enhancer
    751..954     +  promoter       CMV promoter: human cytomegalovirus (CMV) immediate early promoter
    950..983     +  LTR            5' LTR (truncated) (fragment): truncated 5' long terminal repeat (LTR) from HIV-1
    999..1017    +  promoter       T7 promoter: promoter for bacteriophage T7 RNA polymerase
   1080..1520    +  CDS            GAL4 DNA binding domain: DNA binding domain of the GAL4 transcriptional activator; Saccharomyces cerevisiae GAL4 (truncated)
   1506..2249    +  CDS            EOMES (fragment): EOMES_HUMAN - Also known as TBR2. Experimental evidence at protein level: Swiss-Prot protein existence level 1. Functions as a transcriptional activator playing a crucial role during development. Functions in trophoblast differentiation and later in gastrulation, regulating both mesoderm delamination and endoderm specification. Plays a role in brain development being required for the specification and the proliferation of the intermediate progenitor cells and their progeny in the cerebral cortex. Also involved in the differentiation of CD8+ T-cells during immune response regulating the express
   2274..2292    -  promoter       SP6 promoter: promoter for bacteriophage SP6 RNA polymerase
   2318..2542    +  polyA_signal   bGH poly(A) signal: bovine growth hormone polyadenylation signal
   2546..2567    +  promoter       SV40 promoter (fragment): SV40 enhancer and early promoter
   2588..3016    +  rep_origin     f1 ori (sequence partly withheld): f1 bacteriophage origin of replication; arrow indicates direction of (+) strand synthesis
   3030..3359    +  promoter       SV40 promoter: SV40 enhancer and early promoter
   3426..4217    +  CDS            neo: KKA2_KLEPN - Also known as kan, nptII. Experimental evidence at protein level: Swiss-Prot protein existence level 1. Resistance to kanamycin, neomycin, paromomycin, ribostamycin, butirosin and gentamicin B. From Klebsiella pneumoniae.
   4241..4399    +  CDS            ble (fragment): BLE_KLEPN - Experimental evidence at protein level: Swiss-Prot protein existence level 1. Binding protein with a strong affinity to the bleomycin family of antibiotics. Binds to CL990; an antimitotic-antibiotic compound. From Klebsiella pneumoniae.
   4394..4515    +  polyA_signal   SV40 poly(A) signal: SV40 polyadenylation signal
   4588..4604    -  protein_bind   lac operator: The lac repressor binds to the lac operator to inhibit transcription in E. coli. This inhibition can be relieved by adding lactose or isopropyl-β-D-thiogalactopyranoside (IPTG). lac repressor encoded by lacI
   4612..4642    -  promoter       lac promoter: promoter for the E. coli lac operon
   4657..4678    -  protein_bind   CAP binding site: CAP binding activates transcription in the presence of cAMP. E. coli catabolite activator protein
   4691..4783    -  CDS            lacI (fragment): lac repressor; lacI; The lac repressor binds to the lac operator to inhibit transcription in E. coli. This inhibition can be relieved by adding lactose or isopropyl-β-D-thiogalactopyranoside (IPTG).
   4966..5554    -  rep_origin     ori: high-copy-number ColE1/pMB1/pBR322/pUC origin of replication
   5725..6585    -  CDS            AmpR: β-lactamase; bla; confers resistance to ampicillin, carbenicillin, and related antibiotics
>Addgene plasmid #145231 | pGAL4-DBD-EOMESwt-IDR | addgene full sequence | sequence record 311295 | Addgene NGS Result
ACTCTTCCTTTTTCAATATTATTGAAGCATTTATCAGGGTTATTGTCTCATGAGCGGATACATATTTGAA
TGTATTTAGAAAAATAAACAAATAGGGGTTCCGCGCACATTTCCCCGAAAAGTGCCACCTGACGTCGACG
GATCGGGAGATCTCCCGATCCCCTATGGTGCACTCTCAGTACAATCTGCTCTGATGCCGCATAGTTAAGC
CAGTATCTGCTCCCTGCTTGTGTGTTGGAGGTCGCTGAGTAGTGCGCGAGCAAAATTTAAGCTACAACAA
GGCAAGGCTTGACCGACAATTGCATGAAGAATCTGCTTAGGGTTAGGCGTTTTGCGCTGCTTCGCGATGT
ACGGGCCAGATATACGCGTTGACATTGATTATTGACTAGTTATTAATAGTAATCAATTACGGGGTCATTA
GTTCATAGCCCATATATGGAGTTCCGCGTTACATAACTTACGGTAAATGGCCCGCCTGGCTGACCGCCCA
ACGACCCCCGCCCATTGACGTCAATAATGACGTATGTTCCCATAGTAACGCCAATAGGGACTTTCCATTG
ACGTCAATGGGTGGAGTATTTACGGTAAACTGCCCACTTGGCAGTACATCAAGTGTATCATATGCCAAGT
ACGCCCCCTATTGACGTCAATGACGGTAAATGGCCCGCCTGGCATTATGCCCAGTACATGACCTTATGGG
ACTTTCCTACTTGGCAGTACATCTACGTATTAGTCATCGCTATTACCATGGTGATGCGGTTTTGGCAGTA
CATCAATGGGCGTGGATAGCGGTTTGACTCACGGGGATTTCCAAGTCTCCACCCCATTGACGTCAATGGG
AGTTTGTTTTGGCACCAAAATCAACGGGACTTTCCAAAATGTCGTAACAACTCCGCCCCATTGACGCAAA
TGGGCGGTAGGCGTGTACGGTGGGAGGTCTATATAAGCAGAGCTCTCTGGCTAACTAGAGAACCCACTGC
TTACTGGCTTATCGAAATTAATACGACTCACTATAGGGAGACCCAAGCTTGGTACCGAGCTCGGATCCAC
TAGTAACGGCCGCCAGTGTGCTGGAATTCATGAAGCTACTGTCTTCTATCGAACAAGCATGCGATATTTG
CCGACTTAAAAAGCTCAAGTGCTCCAAAGAAAAACCGAAGTGCGCCAAGTGTCTGAAGAACAACTGGGAG
TGTCGCTACTCTCCCAAAACCAAAAGGTCTCCGCTGACTAGGGCACATCTGACAGAAGTGGAATCAAGGC
TAGAAAGACTGGAACAGCTATTTCTACTGATTTTTCCTCGAGAAGACCTTGACATGATTTTGAAAATGGA
TTCTTTACAGGATATAAAAGCATTGTTAACAGGATTATTTGTACAAGATAATGTGAATAAAGATGCCGTC
ACAGATAGATTGGCTTCAGTGGAGACTGATATGCCTCTAACATTGAGACAGCATAGAATAAGTGCGACAT
CATCATCGGAAGAGAGTAGTAACAAAGGTCAAAGACAGTTGACTGTATCGGCGATCGCTAACCTGCCTGG
CGCGCACTTCTACCCGCTGGAGAGCGCTCGCGGAGGTAGTGGGGGCTCTGCGGGCCACCTTCCCTCCGCT
GCGCCATCACCGCAAAAACTTGACCTCGATAAGGCTAGTAAAAAATTTTCAGGCTCTCTGTCATGTGAAG
CGGTCAGCGGGGAACCGGCGGCAGCCTCCGCTGGTGCACCAGCCGCGATGTTGTCAGATACGGATGCTGG
CGACGCTTTTGCGAGTGCTGCTGCTGTAGCAAAACCTGGCCCTCCTGATGGGAGAAAAGGCTCTCCATGC
GGAGAGGAGGAACTTCCAAGTGCCGCAGCTGCAGCAGCTGCAGCGGCAGCAGCAGCGGCTGCCACGGCAC
GGTATTCTATGGATTCACTTTCCTCTGAAAGATACTACCTCCAGTCTCCTGGCCCACAAGGGTCTGAGCT
CGCCGCCCCTTGTTCATTGTTCCCCTACCAGGCAGCCGCAGGCGCTCCACACGGCCCGGTTTATCCTGCT
CCCAATGGTGCAAGATACCCATATGGGAGTATGTTGCCACCTGGAGGCTTCCCGGCGGCCGTCTGTCCAC
CAGGGCGGGCTCAGTTTGGACCTGGAGCAGGTGCTGGTAGTGGGGCTGGTGGTTCCTCAGGAGGGGGTGG
CGGTCCTGGTACTTACCAATACAGCCAAGGAGCCCCGCTCTATGGGCCGTACCCTGGAGCCGCAGCGGCG
GGATCTTGCTGACGTACGTCTAGAGGGCCCTATTCTATAGTGTCACCTAAATGCTAGAGCTCGCTGATCA
GCCTCGACTGTGCCTTCTAGTTGCCAGCCATCTGTTGTTTGCCCCTCCCCCGTGCCTTCCTTGACCCTGG
AAGGTGCCACTCCCACTGTCCTTTCCTAATAAAATGAGGAAATTGCATCGCATTGTCTGAGTAGGTGTCA
TTCTATTCTGGGGGGTGGGGTGGGGCAGGACAGCAAGGGGGAGGATTGGGAAGACAATAGCAGGCATGCT
GGGGATGCGGTGGGCTCTATGGCTTCTGAGGCGGAAAGAACCAGCTGGGGCTCTAGGGGGTATCCCC
[124 nt withheld, positions 2588-2711]
C
[91 nt withheld, positions 2713-2803]
A
[49 nt withheld, positions 2805-2853]
CCTTTGACGTTGGAGTCCACGTTCTTT
[37 nt withheld, positions 2881-2917]
ACCCTATCTCGGTCTATTCTTTTGATTTATAAGGGATTTTGCCGATTTCGGCCTATTGGTTAAAAAATGA
GCTGATTTAACAAAAATTTAACGCGAATTAATTCTGTGGAATGTGTGTCAGTTAGGGTGTGGAAAGTCCC
CAGGCTCCCCAGCAGGCAGAAGTATGCAAAGCATGCATCTCAATTAGTCAGCAACCAGGTGTGGAAAGTC
CCCAGGCTCCCCAGCAGGCAGAAGTATGCAAAGCATGCATCTCAATTAGTCAGCAACCATAGTCCCGCCC
CTAACTCCGCCCATCCCGCCCCTAACTCCGCCCAGTTCCGCCCATTCTCCGCCCCATGGCTGACTAATTT
TTTTTATTTATGCAGAGGCCGAGGCCGCCTCTGCCTCTGAGCTATTCCAGAAGTAGTGAGGAGGCTTTTT
TGGAGGCCTAGGCTTTTGCAAAAAGCTCCCGGGAGCTTGTATATCCATTTTCGGATCTGATCAAGAGACA
GGATGAGGATCGTTTCGCATGATTGAACAAGATGGATTGCACGCAGGTTCTCCGGCCGCTTGGGTGGAGA
GGCTATTCGGCTATGACTGGGCACAACAGACAATCGGCTGCTCTGATGCCGCCGTGTTCCGGCTGTCAGC
GCAGGGGCGCCCGGTTCTTTTTGTCAAGACCGACCTGTCCGGTGCCCTGAATGAACTGCAGGACGAGGCA
GCGCGGCTATCGTGGCTGGCCACGACGGGCGTTCCTTGCGCAGCTGTGCTCGACGTTGTCACTGAAGCGG
GAAGGGACTGGCTGCTATTGGGCGAAGTGCCGGGGCAGGATCTCCTGTCATCTCACCTTGCTCCTGCCGA
GAAAGTATCCATCATGGCTGATGCAATGCGGCGGCTGCATACGCTTGATCCGGCTACCTGCCCATTCGAC
CACCAAGCGAAACATCGCATCGAGCGAGCACGTACTCGGATGGAAGCCGGTCTTGTCGATCAGGATGATC
TGGACGAAGAGCATCAGGGGCTCGCGCCAGCCGAACTGTTCGCCAGGCTCAAGGCGCGCATGCCCGACGG
CGAGGATCTCGTCGTGACCCATGGCGATGCCTGCTTGCCGAATATCATGGTGGAAAATGGCCGCTTTTCT
GGATTCATCGACTGTGGCCGGCTGGGTGTGGCGGACCGCTATCAGGACATAGCGTTGGCTACCCGTGATA
TTGCTGAAGAGCTTGGCGGCGAATGGGCTGACCGCTTCCTCGTGCTTTACGGTATCGCCGCTCCCGATTC
GCAGCGCATCGCCTTCTATCGCCTTCTTGACGAGTTCTTCTGAGCGGGACTCTGGGGTTCGAAATGACCG
ACCAAGCGACGCCCAACCTGCCATCACGAGATTTCGATTCCACCGCCGCCTTCTATGAAAGGTTGGGCTT
CGGAATCGTTTTCCGGGACGCCGGCTGGATGATCCTCCAGCGCGGGGATCTCATGCTGGAGTTCTTCGCC
CACCCCAACTTGTTTATTGCAGCTTATAATGGTTACAAATAAAGCAATAGCATCACAAATTTCACAAATA
AAGCATTTTTTTCACTGCATTCTAGTTGTGGTTTGTCCAAACTCATCAATGTATCTTATCATGTCTGTAT
ACCGTCGACCTCTAGCTAGAGCTTGGCGTAATCATGGTCATAGCTGTTTCCTGTGTGAAATTGTTATCCG
CTCACAATTCCACACAACATACGAGCCGGAAGCATAAAGTGTAAAGCCTGGGGTGCCTAATGAGTGAGCT
AACTCACATTAATTGCGTTGCGCTCACTGCCCGCTTTCCAGTCGGGAAACCTGTCGTGCCAGCTGCATTA
ATGAATCGGCCAACGCGCGGGGAGAGGCGGTTTGCGTATTGGGCGCTCTTCCGCTTCCTCGCTCACTGAC
TCGCTGCGCTCGGTCGTTCGGCTGCGGCGAGCGGTATCAGCTCACTCAAAGGCGGTAATACGGTTATCCA
CAGAATCAGGGGATAACGCAGGAAAGAACATGTGAGCAAAAGGCCAGCAAAAGGCCAGGAACCGTAAAAA
GGCCGCGTTGCTGGCGTTTTTCCATAGGCTCCGCCCCCCTGACGAGCATCACAAAAATCGACGCTCAAGT
CAGAGGTGGCGAAACCCGACAGGACTATAAAGATACCAGGCGTTTCCCCCTGGAAGCTCCCTCGTGCGCT
CTCCTGTTCCGACCCTGCCGCTTACCGGATACCTGTCCGCCTTTCTCCCTTCGGGAAGCGTGGCGCTTTC
TCATAGCTCACGCTGTAGGTATCTCAGTTCGGTGTAGGTCGTTCGCTCCAAGCTGGGCTGTGTGCACGAA
CCCCCCGTTCAGCCCGACCGCTGCGCCTTATCCGGTAACTATCGTCTTGAGTCCAACCCGGTAAGACACG
ACTTATCGCCACTGGCAGCAGCCACTGGTAACAGGATTAGCAGAGCGAGGTATGTAGGCGGTGCTACAGA
GTTCTTGAAGTGGTGGCCTAACTACGGCTACACTAGAAGAACAGTATTTGGTATCTGCGCTCTGCTGAAG
CCAGTTACCTTCGGAAAAAGAGTTGGTAGCTCTTGATCCGGCAAACAAACCACCGCTGGTAGCGGTGGTT
TTTTTGTTTGCAAGCAGCAGATTACGCGCAGAAAAAAAGGATCTCAAGAAGATCCTTTGATCTTTTCTAC
GGGGTCTGACGCTCAGTGGAACGAAAACTCACGTTAAGGGATTTTGGTCATGAGATTATCAAAAAGGATC
TTCACCTAGATCCTTTTAAATTAAAAATGAAGTTTTAAATCAATCTAAAGTATATATGAGTAAACTTGGT
CTGACAGTTACCAATGCTTAATCAGTGAGGCACCTATCTCAGCGATCTGTCTATTTCGTTCATCCATAGT
TGCCTGACTTCCCGTCGTGTAGATAACTACGATACGGGAGGGCTTACCATCTGGCCCCAGTGCTGCAATG
ATACCGCGAGACCCACGCTCACCGGCTCCAGATTTATCAGCAATAAACCAGCCAGCCGGAAGGGCCGAGC
GCAGAAGTGGTCCTGCAACTTTATCCGCCTCCATCCAGTCTATTAATTGTTGCCGGGAAGCTAGAGTAAG
TAGTTCGCCAGTTAATAGTTTGCGCAACGTTGTTGCCATTGCTACAGGCATCGTGGTGTCACGCTCGTCG
TTTGGTATGGCTTCATTCAGCTCCGGTTCCCAACGATCAAGGCGAGTTACATGATCCCCCATGTTGTGCA
AAAAAGCGGTTAGCTCCTTCGGTCCTCCGATCGTTGTCAGAAGTAAGTTGGCCGCAGTGTTATCACTCAT
GGTTATGGCAGCACTGCATAATTCTCTTACTGTCATGCCATCCGTAAGATGCTTTTCTGTGACTGGTGAG
TACTCAACCAAGTCATTCTGAGAATAGTGTATGCGGCGACCGAGTTGCTCTTGCCCGGCGTCAATACGGG
ATAATACCGCGCCACATAGCAGAACTTTAAAAGTGCTCATCATTGGAAAACGTTCTTCGGGGCGAAAACT
CTCAAGGATCTTACCGCTGTTGAGATCCAGTTCGATGTAACCCACTCGTGCACCCAACTGATCTTCAGCA
TCTTTTACTTTCACCAGCGTTTCTGGGTGAGCAAAAACAGGAAGGCAAAATGCCGCAAAAAAGGGAATAA
GGGCGACACGGAAATGTTGAATACTCAT
